Addgene plasmid #242674: pCMV-SpCas9-VRQR(+T1138K)-P2A-EGFP (LRF243)
Purpose: CMV promoter expression plasmid for human codon optimized SpCas9-VRQR(T1138K)-BPNLS(SV40)-3xFLAG-P2A-EGFP
Depositing lab: Benjamin Kleinstiver. Depositing organization: Massachusetts General Hospital. Publication: Treatment of a severe vascular disease using a bespoke CRISPR-Cas9 base editor in mice. Alves CRR, Das S, Krishnan V, Ha LL, Fox LR, Stutzman HE, Shamber CE, Kalailingam P, McCarthy S, Lino Cardenas CL, Fong CE, Imai T, Mitra S, Yun S, Wood RK, Benning FMC, Roh K, Lawton J, Kim N, Silverstein RA, Ferreira da Silva J, de la Cruz D, Richa R, Xie J, Gray-Edwards HL, Malhotra R, Chung DY, Chao LH, Tsai SQ, Maguire CA, Lindsay ME, Kleinstiver BP, Musolino PL. Nat Biomed Eng. 2025 Sep 11:10.1038/s41551-025-01499-1. doi: 10.1038/s41551-025-01499-1. PubMed 40935887.
Backbone
  Vector backbone: pCMV-T7-SpCas9-P2A-EGFP (RTW3027) (Addgene Plasmid #139987)
  Vector type: Mammalian Expression, CRISPR
Growth in bacteria
  Bacterial resistance: Ampicillin, 100 μg/mL
  Growth temperature: 37°C
  Growth strain: DH5alpha
  Copy number: High Copy
Gene/Insert
  Gene/Insert name: pCMV-SpCas9-VRQR(T1138K)-BPNLS(SV40)-3xFLAG-P2A-EGFP (alt names: LRF243; SpCas9-VRQR(+T1138K) nuclease)
  Species: Synthetic
  Mutation: VRQR + T1138K mutations in SpCas9(D1135V/T1138K/G1218R/R1335Q/T1337R)
  Promoter: CMV and T7
  Tag / fusion protein: BPNLS (N terminal on insert)
  Cloning method: Gibson Cloning
  Sequencing primers: 5′ oBK6928-CCAAGTCTCCACCCCATTGACG; 3′ oBK219-GGGAGTGGCACCTTCCAGGGTC
Terms and licenses: Academic/Nonprofit Terms; Industry Terms: Not Available to Industry
How to cite: pCMV-SpCas9-VRQR(+T1138K)-P2A-EGFP (LRF243) was a gift from Benjamin Kleinstiver (Addgene plasmid # 242674 ; http://n2t.net/addgene:242674 ; RRID:Addgene_242674)
