[The description below was written by a language model from this plasmid's Addgene catalogue record and pLannotate feature annotations shown in this document.]
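Description:
pCMV-SpCas9-VRQR(+T1138K)-P2A-EGFP (LRF243) is an 8,451 nt mammalian expression plasmid for CRISPR work, built by Gibson cloning on the pCMV-T7-SpCas9-P2A-EGFP (RTW3027) backbone. It is propagated in E. coli as a high-copy plasmid through a ColE1/pUC-type origin and selected with ampicillin via the β-lactamase gene and its native promoter. Small remnants of lac regulatory elements, an SV40 promoter fragment and a pBR322 bom fragment are annotated in the backbone, but they appear to be vestigial.

The payload is a single open reading frame driven by the human CMV immediate-early enhancer and promoter. A T7 promoter sits just upstream of the coding sequence, so the same template can also be transcribed in vitro by T7 RNA polymerase. The frame encodes a human codon-optimized Streptococcus pyogenes Cas9 nuclease carrying the VRQR substitutions plus T1138K (D1135V/T1138K/G1218R/R1335Q/T1337R). These changes lie in the PAM-interacting region, and the VRQR set is known for shifting recognition from NGG toward NGA PAMs. Per the construct name, Cas9 is followed by a bipartite SV40 nuclear localization signal and a 3xFLAG epitope for detection, although the catalogue tag field lists the BPNLS as N-terminal. A P2A ribosomal-skipping peptide then links EGFP, so transfected cells produce the nuclease and a separate green fluorescent marker from one transcript, which ends at a bGH polyadenylation signal.

No guide RNA cassette is annotated, so an sgRNA would need to be supplied separately. The plasmid is suited to transient expression of this PAM-variant nuclease in mammalian cells, with EGFP available for tracking or sorting expressing cells. It was deposited alongside a study developing a bespoke Cas9 base editor for a severe vascular disease in mice.
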