Features (pLannotate 1.2.2; 18 found; start..end, strand, type, name):
    132..335     +  promoter       CMV promoter: human cytomegalovirus (CMV) immediate early promoter
    377..395     +  promoter       T7 promoter: promoter for bacteriophage T7 RNA polymerase
    409..2127    +  CDS            Cas9(N): N-terminal portion of Streptococcus pyogenes Cas9 (Zetsche et al., 2015)
   2014..4512    +  CDS            Cas9(C): C-terminal portion of Streptococcus pyogenes Cas9 (Zetsche et al., 2015)
   4600..4665    +  CDS            3xFLAG: three tandem FLAG® epitope tags, followed by an enterokinase cleavage site
   4741..5457    +  CDS            EGFP: EGFP is a basic (constitutively fluorescent) green fluorescent protein published in 1996, derived from Aequorea victoria. It is reported to be a rapidly-maturing weak dimer with moderate acid sensitivity.
   5512..5736    +  polyA_signal   bGH poly(A) signal: bovine growth hormone polyadenylation signal
   5740..5761    +  promoter       SV40 promoter (fragment): SV40 enhancer and early promoter
   5766..5782    +  misc_feature   MCS (fragment): pBluescript multiple cloning site
   5831..5847    -  protein_bind   lac operator: The lac repressor binds to the lac operator to inhibit transcription in E. coli. This inhibition can be relieved by adding lactose or isopropyl-β-D-thiogalactopyranoside (IPTG). lac repressor encoded by lacI
   5855..5885    -  promoter       lac promoter: promoter for the E. coli lac operon
   5900..5921    -  protein_bind   CAP binding site: CAP binding activates transcription in the presence of cAMP. E. coli catabolite activator protein
   5934..6026    -  CDS            lacI (fragment): lac repressor; lacI; The lac repressor binds to the lac operator to inhibit transcription in E. coli. This inhibition can be relieved by adding lactose or isopropyl-β-D-thiogalactopyranoside (IPTG).
   6209..6797    -  rep_origin     ori: high-copy-number ColE1/pMB1/pBR322/pUC origin of replication
   6968..7828    -  CDS            AmpR: β-lactamase; bla; confers resistance to ampicillin, carbenicillin, and related antibiotics
   7829..7933    -  promoter       AmpR promoter: bla
   8004..8048    -  misc_feature   bom (fragment): basis of mobility region from pBR322
   8203..131     +  enhancer       CMV enhancer (across the origin): human cytomegalovirus immediate early enhancer
>Addgene plasmid #242674 | pCMV-SpCas9-VRQR(+T1138K)-P2A-EGFP (LRF243) | addgene full sequence | sequence record 488969 | Addgene NGS Result
ATATGCCAAGTACGCCCCCTATTGACGTCAATGACGGTAAATGGCCCGCCTGGCATTATGCCCAGTACAT
GACCTTATGGGACTTTCCTACTTGGCAGTACATCTACGTATTAGTCATCGCTATTACCATGGTGATGCGG
TTTTGGCAGTACATCAATGGGCGTGGATAGCGGTTTGACTCACGGGGATTTCCAAGTCTCCACCCCATTG
ACGTCAATGGGAGTTTGTTTTGGCACCAAAATCAACGGGACTTTCCAAAATGTCGTAACAACTCCGCCCC
ATTGACGCAAATGGGCGGTAGGCGTGTACGGTGGGAGGTCTATATAAGCAGAGCTGGTTTAGTGAACCGT
CAGATCCGCTAGAGATCCGCGGCCGCTAATACGACTCACTATAGGGAGAGCCGCCACCATGGACAAGAAG
TACAGCATCGGCCTGGACATCGGCACCAACTCTGTGGGCTGGGCCGTGATCACCGACGAGTACAAGGTGC
CCAGCAAGAAATTCAAGGTGCTGGGCAACACCGACCGGCACAGCATCAAGAAGAACCTGATCGGAGCCCT
GCTGTTCGACAGCGGCGAAACAGCCGAGGCCACCCGGCTGAAGAGAACCGCCAGAAGAAGATACACCAGA
CGGAAGAACCGGATCTGCTATCTGCAAGAGATCTTCAGCAACGAGATGGCCAAGGTGGACGACAGCTTCT
TCCACAGACTGGAAGAGTCCTTCCTGGTGGAAGAGGATAAGAAGCACGAGCGGCACCCCATCTTCGGCAA
CATCGTGGACGAGGTGGCCTACCACGAGAAGTACCCCACCATCTACCACCTGAGAAAGAAACTGGTGGAC
AGCACCGACAAGGCCGACCTGCGGCTGATCTATCTGGCCCTGGCCCACATGATCAAGTTCCGGGGCCACT
TCCTGATCGAGGGCGACCTGAACCCCGACAACAGCGACGTGGACAAGCTGTTCATCCAGCTGGTGCAGAC
CTACAACCAGCTGTTCGAGGAAAACCCCATCAACGCCAGCGGCGTGGACGCCAAGGCCATCCTGTCTGCC
AGACTGAGCAAGAGCAGACGGCTGGAAAATCTGATCGCCCAGCTGCCCGGCGAGAAGAAGAATGGCCTGT
TCGGAAACCTGATTGCCCTGAGCCTGGGCCTGACCCCCAACTTCAAGAGCAACTTCGACCTGGCCGAGGA
TGCCAAACTGCAGCTGAGCAAGGACACCTACGACGACGACCTGGACAACCTGCTGGCCCAGATCGGCGAC
CAGTACGCCGACCTGTTTCTGGCCGCCAAGAACCTGTCCGACGCCATCCTGCTGAGCGACATCCTGAGAG
TGAACACCGAGATCACCAAGGCCCCCCTGAGCGCCTCTATGATCAAGAGATACGACGAGCACCACCAGGA
CCTGACCCTGCTGAAAGCTCTCGTGCGGCAGCAGCTGCCTGAGAAGTACAAAGAGATTTTCTTCGACCAG
AGCAAGAACGGCTACGCCGGCTACATTGACGGCGGAGCCAGCCAGGAAGAGTTCTACAAGTTCATCAAGC
CCATCCTGGAAAAGATGGACGGCACCGAGGAACTGCTCGTGAAGCTGAACAGAGAGGACCTGCTGCGGAA
GCAGCGGACCTTCGACAACGGCAGCATCCCCCACCAGATCCACCTGGGAGAGCTGCACGCCATTCTGCGG
CGGCAGGAAGATTTTTACCCATTCCTGAAGGACAACCGGGAAAAGATCGAGAAGATCCTGACCTTCCGCA
TCCCCTACTACGTGGGCCCTCTGGCCAGGGGAAACAGCAGATTCGCCTGGATGACCAGAAAGAGCGAGGA
AACCATCACCCCCTGGAACTTCGAGGAAGTGGTGGACAAGGGCGCTTCCGCCCAGAGCTTCATCGAGCGG
ATGACCAACTTCGATAAGAACCTGCCCAACGAGAAGGTGCTGCCCAAGCACAGCCTGCTGTACGAGTACT
TCACCGTGTATAACGAGCTGACCAAAGTGAAATACGTGACCGAGGGAATGAGAAAGCCCGCCTTCCTGAG
CGGCGAGCAGAAAAAGGCCATCGTGGACCTGCTGTTCAAGACCAACCGGAAAGTGACCGTGAAGCAGCTG
AAAGAGGACTACTTCAAGAAAATCGAGTGCTTCGACTCCGTGGAAATCTCCGGCGTGGAAGATCGGTTCA
ACGCCTCCCTGGGCACATACCACGATCTGCTGAAAATTATCAAGGACAAGGACTTCCTGGACAATGAGGA
AAACGAGGACATTCTGGAAGATATCGTGCTGACCCTGACACTGTTTGAGGACAGAGAGATGATCGAGGAA
CGGCTGAAAACCTATGCCCACCTGTTCGACGACAAAGTGATGAAGCAGCTGAAGCGGCGGAGATACACCG
GCTGGGGCAGGCTGAGCCGGAAGCTGATCAACGGCATCCGGGACAAGCAGTCCGGCAAGACAATCCTGGA
TTTCCTGAAGTCCGACGGCTTCGCCAACAGAAACTTCATGCAGCTGATCCACGACGACAGCCTGACCTTT
AAAGAGGACATCCAGAAAGCCCAGGTGTCCGGCCAGGGCGATAGCCTGCACGAGCACATTGCCAATCTGG
CCGGCAGCCCCGCCATTAAGAAGGGCATCCTGCAGACAGTGAAGGTGGTGGACGAGCTCGTGAAAGTGAT
GGGCCGGCACAAGCCCGAGAACATCGTGATCGAAATGGCCAGAGAGAACCAGACCACCCAGAAGGGACAG
AAGAACAGCCGCGAGAGAATGAAGCGGATCGAAGAGGGCATCAAAGAGCTGGGCAGCCAGATCCTGAAAG
AACACCCCGTGGAAAACACCCAGCTGCAGAACGAGAAGCTGTACCTGTACTACCTGCAGAATGGGCGGGA
TATGTACGTGGACCAGGAACTGGACATCAACCGGCTGTCCGACTACGATGTGGACCATATCGTGCCTCAG
AGCTTTCTGAAGGACGACTCCATCGACAACAAGGTGCTGACCAGAAGCGACAAGAACCGGGGCAAGAGCG
ACAACGTGCCCTCCGAAGAGGTCGTGAAGAAGATGAAGAACTACTGGCGGCAGCTGCTGAACGCCAAGCT
GATTACCCAGAGAAAGTTCGACAATCTGACCAAGGCCGAGAGAGGCGGCCTGAGCGAACTGGATAAGGCC
GGCTTCATCAAGAGACAGCTGGTGGAAACCCGGCAGATCACAAAGCACGTGGCACAGATCCTGGACTCCC
GGATGAACACTAAGTACGACGAGAATGACAAGCTGATCCGGGAAGTGAAAGTGATCACCCTGAAGTCCAA
GCTGGTGTCCGATTTCCGGAAGGATTTCCAGTTTTACAAAGTGCGCGAGATCAACAACTACCACCACGCC
CACGACGCCTACCTGAACGCCGTCGTGGGAACCGCCCTGATCAAAAAGTACCCTAAGCTGGAAAGCGAGT
TCGTGTACGGCGACTACAAGGTGTACGACGTGCGGAAGATGATCGCCAAGAGCGAGCAGGAAATCGGCAA
GGCTACCGCCAAGTACTTCTTCTACAGCAACATCATGAACTTTTTCAAGACCGAGATTACCCTGGCCAAC
GGCGAGATCCGGAAGCGGCCTCTGATCGAGACAAACGGCGAAACCGGGGAGATCGTGTGGGATAAGGGCC
GGGATTTTGCCACCGTGCGGAAAGTGCTGAGCATGCCCCAAGTGAATATCGTGAAAAAGACCGAGGTGCA
GACAGGCGGCTTCAGCAAAGAGTCTATCCTGCCCAAGAGGAACAGCGATAAGCTGATCGCCAGAAAGAAG
GACTGGGACCCTAAGAAGTACGGCGGCTTCGTGAGCCCCAAAGTGGCCTATTCTGTGCTGGTGGTGGCCA
AAGTGGAAAAGGGCAAGTCCAAGAAACTGAAGAGTGTGAAAGAGCTGCTGGGGATCACCATCATGGAAAG
AAGCAGCTTCGAGAAGAATCCCATCGACTTTCTGGAAGCCAAGGGCTACAAAGAAGTGAAAAAGGACCTG
ATCATCAAGCTGCCTAAGTACTCCCTGTTCGAGCTGGAAAACGGCCGGAAGAGAATGCTGGCCTCTGCCA
GAGAACTGCAGAAGGGAAACGAACTGGCCCTGCCCTCCAAATATGTGAACTTCCTGTACCTGGCCAGCCA
CTATGAGAAGCTGAAGGGCTCCCCCGAGGATAATGAGCAGAAACAGCTGTTTGTGGAACAGCACAAGCAC
TACCTGGACGAGATCATCGAGCAGATCAGCGAGTTCTCCAAGAGAGTGATCCTGGCCGACGCTAATCTGG
ACAAAGTGCTGTCCGCCTACAACAAGCACCGGGATAAGCCCATCAGAGAGCAGGCCGAGAATATCATCCA
CCTGTTTACCCTGACCAATCTGGGAGCCCCTGCCGCCTTCAAGTACTTTGACACCACCATCGACCGGAAG
CAGTACAGAAGCACCAAAGAGGTGCTGGACGCCACCCTGATCCACCAGAGCATCACCGGCCTGTACGAGA
CACGGATCGACCTGTCTCAGCTGGGAGGCGACGGATCCGGCGGAGGCGGAAGCGGGAAAAGAACCGCCGA
CGGCAGCGAATTCGAGCCCAAGAAGAAGAGGAAAGTCTCGAGCGGAGGCGACTACAAAGACCATGACGGT
GATTATAAAGATCATGACATCGATTACAAGGATGACGATGACAAGGGAGGCGGTGGAAGCGGCGCAACAA
ACTTCTCTCTGCTGAAACAAGCCGGAGATGTCGAAGAGAATCCTGGACCGATGGTGAGCAAGGGCGAGGA
GCTGTTCACCGGGGTGGTGCCCATCCTGGTCGAGCTGGACGGCGACGTAAACGGCCACAAGTTCAGCGTG
TCCGGCGAGGGCGAGGGCGATGCCACCTACGGCAAGCTGACCCTGAAGTTCATCTGCACCACCGGCAAGC
TGCCCGTGCCCTGGCCCACCCTCGTGACCACCCTGACCTACGGCGTGCAGTGCTTCAGCCGCTACCCCGA
CCACATGAAGCAGCACGACTTCTTCAAGTCCGCCATGCCCGAAGGCTACGTCCAGGAGCGCACCATCTTC
TTCAAGGACGACGGCAACTACAAGACCCGCGCCGAGGTGAAGTTCGAGGGCGACACCCTGGTGAACCGCA
TCGAGCTGAAGGGCATCGACTTCAAGGAGGACGGCAACATCCTGGGGCACAAGCTGGAGTACAACTACAA
CAGCCACAACGTCTATATCATGGCCGACAAGCAGAAGAACGGCATCAAGGTGAACTTCAAGATCCGCCAC
AACATCGAGGACGGCAGCGTGCAGCTCGCCGACCACTACCAGCAGAACACCCCCATCGGCGACGGCCCCG
TGCTGCTGCCCGACAACCACTACCTGAGCACCCAGTCCGCCCTGAGCAAAGACCCCAACGAGAAGCGCGA
TCACATGGTCCTGCTGGAGTTCGTGACCGCCGCCGGGATCACTCTCGGCATGGACGAGCTGTACAAGTGA
CCGGTCATCATCACCATCACCATTGAGTTTAAACCCGCTGATCAGCCTCGACTGTGCCTTCTAGTTGCCA
GCCATCTGTTGTTTGCCCCTCCCCCGTGCCTTCCTTGACCCTGGAAGGTGCCACTCCCACTGTCCTTTCC
TAATAAAATGAGGAAATTGCATCGCATTGTCTGAGTAGGTGTCATTCTATTCTGGGGGGTGGGGTGGGGC
AGGACAGCAAGGGGGAGGATTGGGAAGACAATAGCAGGCATGCTGGGGATGCGGTGGGCTCTATGGCTTC
TGAGGCGGAAAGAACCAGCTGGGGCTCGATACCGTCGACCTCTAGCTAGAGCTTGGCGTAATCATGGTCA
TAGCTGTTTCCTGTGTGAAATTGTTATCCGCTCACAATTCCACACAACATACGAGCCGGAAGCATAAAGT
GTAAAGCCTAGGGTGCCTAATGAGTGAGCTAACTCACATTAATTGCGTTGCGCTCACTGCCCGCTTTCCA
GTCGGGAAACCTGTCGTGCCAGCTGCATTAATGAATCGGCCAACGCGCGGGGAGAGGCGGTTTGCGTATT
GGGCGCTCTTCCGCTTCCTCGCTCACTGACTCGCTGCGCTCGGTCGTTCGGCTGCGGCGAGCGGTATCAG
CTCACTCAAAGGCGGTAATACGGTTATCCACAGAATCAGGGGATAACGCAGGAAAGAACATGTGAGCAAA
AGGCCAGCAAAAGGCCAGGAACCGTAAAAAGGCCGCGTTGCTGGCGTTTTTCCATAGGCTCCGCCCCCCT
GACGAGCATCACAAAAATCGACGCTCAAGTCAGAGGTGGCGAAACCCGACAGGACTATAAAGATACCAGG
CGTTTCCCCCTGGAAGCTCCCTCGTGCGCTCTCCTGTTCCGACCCTGCCGCTTACCGGATACCTGTCCGC
CTTTCTCCCTTCGGGAAGCGTGGCGCTTTCTCATAGCTCACGCTGTAGGTATCTCAGTTCGGTGTAGGTC
GTTCGCTCCAAGCTGGGCTGTGTGCACGAACCCCCCGTTCAGCCCGACCGCTGCGCCTTATCCGGTAACT
ATCGTCTTGAGTCCAACCCGGTAAGACACGACTTATCGCCACTGGCAGCAGCCACTGGTAACAGGATTAG
CAGAGCGAGGTATGTAGGCGGTGCTACAGAGTTCTTGAAGTGGTGGCCTAACTACGGCTACACTAGAAGA
ACAGTATTTGGTATCTGCGCTCTGCTGAAGCCAGTTACCTTCGGAAAAAGAGTTGGTAGCTCTTGATCCG
GCAAACAAACCACCGCTGGTAGCGGTGGTTTTTTTGTTTGCAAGCAGCAGATTACGCGCAGAAAAAAAGG
ATCTCAAGAAGATCCTTTGATCTTTTCTACGGGGTCTGACGCTCAGTGGAACGAAAACTCACGTTAAGGG
ATTTTGGTCATGAGATTATCAAAAAGGATCTTCACCTAGATCCTTTTAAATTAAAAATGAAGTTTTAAAT
CAATCTAAAGTATATATGAGTAAACTTGGTCTGACAGTTACCAATGCTTAATCAGTGAGGCACCTATCTC
AGCGATCTGTCTATTTCGTTCATCCATAGTTGCCTGACTCCCCGTCGTGTAGATAACTACGATACGGGAG
GGCTTACCATCTGGCCCCAGTGCTGCAATGATACCGCGAGACCCACGCTCACCGGCTCCAGATTTATCAG
CAATAAACCAGCCAGCCGGAAGGGCCGAGCGCAGAAGTGGTCCTGCAACTTTATCCGCCTCCATCCAGTC
TATTAATTGTTGCCGGGAAGCTAGAGTAAGTAGTTCGCCAGTTAATAGTTTGCGCAACGTTGTTGCCATT
GCTACAGGCATCGTGGTGTCACGCTCGTCGTTTGGTATGGCTTCATTCAGCTCCGGTTCCCAACGATCAA
GGCGAGTTACATGATCCCCCATGTTGTGCAAAAAAGCGGTTAGCTCCTTCGGTCCTCCGATCGTTGTCAG
AAGTAAGTTGGCCGCAGTGTTATCACTCATGGTTATGGCAGCACTGCATAATTCTCTTACTGTCATGCCA
TCCGTAAGATGCTTTTCTGTGACTGGTGAGTACTCAACCAAGTCATTCTGAGAATAGTGTATGCGGCGAC
CGAGTTGCTCTTGCCCGGCGTCAATACGGGATAATACCGCGCCACATAGCAGAACTTTAAAAGTGCTCAT
CATTGGAAAACGTTCTTCGGGGCGAAAACTCTCAAGGATCTTACCGCTGTTGAGATCCAGTTCGATGTAA
CCCACTCGTGCACCCAACTGATCTTCAGCATCTTTTACTTTCACCAGCGTTTCTGGGTGAGCAAAAACAG
GAAGGCAAAATGCCGCAAAAAAGGGAATAAGGGCGACACGGAAATGTTGAATACTCATACTCTTCCTTTT
TCAATATTATTGAAGCATTTATCAGGGTTATTGTCTCATGAGCGGATACATATTTGAATGTATTTAGAAA
AATAAACAAATAGGGGTTCCGCGCACATTTCCCCGAAAAGTGCCACCTGACGTCGACGGATCGGGAGATC
GATCTCCCGATCCCCTAGGGTCGACTCTCAGTACAATCTGCTCTGATGCCGCATAGTTAAGCCAGTATCT
GCTCCCTGCTTGTGTGTTGGAGGTCGCTGAGTAGTGCGCGAGCAAAATTTAAGCTACAACAAGGCAAGGC
TTGACCGACAATTGCATGAAGAATCTGCTTAGGGTTAGGCGTTTTGCGCTGCTTCGCGATGTACGGGCCA
GATATACGCGTTGACATTGATTATTGACTAGTTATTAATAGTAATCAATTACGGGGTCATTAGTTCATAG
CCCATATATGGAGTTCCGCGTTACATAACTTACGGTAAATGGCCCGCCTGGCTGACCGCCCAACGACCCC
CGCCCATTGACGTCAATAATGACGTATGTTCCCATAGTAACGCCAATAGGGACTTTCCATTGACGTCAAT
GGGTGGAGTATTTACGGTAAACTGCCCACTTGGCAGTACATCAAGTGTATC
